>Addgene plasmid #124690 | EGFP-miSFIT-1x | addgene full sequence | sequence record 243956 | Addgene NGS Result
TTTCCATAGGCTCCGCCCCCCTGACGAGCATCACAAAAATCGACGCTCAAGTCAGAGGTGGCGAAACCCG
ACAGGACTATAAAGATACCAGGCGTTTCCCCCTGGAAGCTCCCTCGTGCGCTCTCCTGTTCCGACCCTGC
CGCTTACCGGATACCTGTCCGCCTTTCTCCCTTCGGGAAGCGTGGCGCTTTCTCATAGCTCACGCTGTAG
GTATCTCAGTTCGGTGTAGGTCGTTCGCTCCAAGCTGGGCTGTGTGCACGAACCCCCCGTTCAGCCCGAC
CGCTGCGCCTTATCCGGTAACTATCGTCTTGAGTCCAACCCGGTAAGACACGACTTATCGCCACTGGCAG
CAGCCACTGGTAACAGGATTAGCAGAGCGAGGTATGTAGGCGGTGCTACAGAGTTCTTGAAGTGGTGGCC
TAACTACGGCTACACTAGAAGAACAGTATTTGGTATCTGCGCTCTGCTGAAGCCAGTTACCTTCGGAAAA
AGAGTTGGTAGCTCTTGATCCGGCAAACAAACCACCGCTGGTAGCGGTGGTTTTTTTGTTTGCAAGCAGC
AGATTACGCGCAGAAAAAAAGGATCTCAAGAAGATCCTTTGATCTTTTCTACGGGGTCTGACGCTCAGTG
GAACGAAAACTCACGTTAAGGGATTTTGGTCATGAGATTATCAAAAAGGATCTTCACCTAGATCCTTTTA
AATTAAAAATGAAGTTTTAAATCAATCTAAAGTATATATGAGTAAACTTGGTCTGACAGTTACCAATGCT
TAATCAGTGAGGCACCTATCTCAGCGATCTGTCTATTTCGTTCATCCATAGTTGCCTGACTCCCCGTCGT
GTAGATAACTACGATACGGGAGGGCTTACCATCTGGCCCCAGTGCTGCAATGATACCGCGAGACCCACGC
TCACCGGCTCCAGATTTATCAGCAATAAACCAGCCAGCCGGAAGGGCCGAGCGCAGAAGTGGTCCTGCAA
CTTTATCCGCCTCCATCCAGTCTATTAATTGTTGCCGGGAAGCTAGAGTAAGTAGTTCGCCAGTTAATAG
TTTGCGCAACGTTGTTGCCATTGCTACAGGCATCGTGGTGTCACGCTCGTCGTTTGGTATGGCTTCATTC
AGCTCCGGTTCCCAACGATCAAGGCGAGTTACATGATCCCCCATGTTGTGCAAAAAAGCGGTTAGCTCCT
TCGGTCCTCCGATCGTTGTCAGAAGTAAGTTGGCCGCAGTGTTATCACTCATGGTTATGGCAGCACTGCA
TAATTCTCTTACTGTCATGCCATCCGTAAGATGCTTTTCTGTGACTGGTGAGTACTCAACCAAGTCATTC
TGAGAATAGTGTATGCGGCGACCGAGTTGCTCTTGCCCGGCGTCAATACGGGATAATACCGCGCCACATA
GCAGAACTTTAAAAGTGCTCATCATTGGAAAACGTTCTTCGGGGCGAAAACTCTCAAGGATCTTACCGCT
GTTGAGATCCAGTTCGATGTAACCCACTCGTGCACCCAACTGATCTTCAGCATCTTTTACTTTCACCAGC
GTTTCTGGGTGAGCAAAAACAGGAAGGCAAAATGCCGCAAAAAAGGGAATAAGGGCGACACGGAAATGTT
GAATACTCATACTCTTCCTTTTTCAATATTATTGAAGCATTTATCAGGGTTATTGTCTCATGAGCGGATA
CATATTTGAATGTATTTAGAAAAATAAACAAATAGGGGTTCCGCGCACATTTCCCCGAAAAGTGCCACCT
AAATTGTAAGCGTTAATATTTTGTTAAAATTCGCGTTAAATTTTTGTTAAATCAGCTCATTTTTTAACCA
ATAGGCCGAAATCGGCAAAATCCCTTATAAATCAAAAGAATAGACCGAGATAGGGT
[37 nt withheld, positions 1877-1913]
AAAGAACGTGGACTCCAACGTCAAAGG
[49 nt withheld, positions 1941-1989]
T
[91 nt withheld, positions 1991-2081]
G
[124 nt withheld, positions 2083-2206]
CCCATTCGCCATTCAGGCTGCGCAACTGTTGGGAAGGGCGATCGGTGCGGGCCTCTTCGCTATTACGCCA
GCTGGCGAAAGGGGGATGTGCTGCAAGGCGATTAAGTTGGGTAACGCCAGGGTTTTCCCAGTCACGACGT
TGTAAAACGACGGCCAGTGAGCGCGCGTAATACGACTCACTATAGGGCGAATTGGGTACGTCCCTAGGCC
TCCAAAAAAGCCTCCTCACTACTTCTGGAATAGCTCAGAGGCCGAGGCGGCCTCGGCCTCTGCATAAATA
AAAAAAATTAGTCAGCCATGGGGCGGAGAATGGGCGGAACTGGGCGGAGTTAGGGGCGGGATGGGCGGAG
TTAGGGGCGGGATAGCTAGAGCCAGACATGATAAGATACATTGATGAGTTTGGACAAACCACAACTAGAA
TGCAGTGAAAAAAATGCTTTATTTGTGAAATTTGTGATGCTATTGCTTTATTTGTAACCATTATAAGCTG
CAATAAACAAGTTCCTCTCACTCTCTGATATTCATTTCTTTGCAAGTTATAAATACTGAATAATAAGATG
ACATGAACTACTACTGCTAGAGATTTTCCACACTGACTAAAAGGGTCTGAGGGATCTCTAGTTACCAGAG
TCACACAACAGACGGGCACACACTACTTGAAGCACTCAAGGCAAGCTTTATTGAGGCTTAAGCAGTGGGT
TCCCTAGTTAGCCAGAGAGCTCCCAGGCTCAGATCTGGTCTAACCAGAGAGACCCAGTACAAGCAAAAAG
CAGATCTTGTCTTCGTTGGGAGTGAATTAGCCCTTCCAGTCCCCCCTTTTCTTTTAAAAAGTGGCTAAGA
TCTACAGCTGCCTTGTAAGTCATTGGTCTTAAAGGTACCGAGCTCGAATTCCAGGCGGGGAGGCGGCCCA
AAGGGAGATCCGACTCGTCTGAGGGCGAAGGCGAAGACGCGGAAGAGGCCGCAGAGCCGGCAGCAGGCCG
CGGGAAGGAAGGTCCGCTGGATTGAGGGCCGAAGGGACGTAGCAGAAGGACGTCCCGCGCAGAATCCAGG
TGGCAACACAGGCGAGCAGCCATGGAAAGGACGTCAGCTTCCCCGACAACACCACGGAATTGTCAGTGCC
CAACAGCCGAGCCCCTGTCCAGCAGCGGGCAAGGCAGGCGGCGATGAGTTCCGCCGTGGCAATAGGGAGG
GGGAAAGCGAAAGTCCCGGAAAGGAGCTGACAGGTGGTGGCAATGCCCCAACCAGTGGGGGTTGCGTCAG
CAAACACAGTGCACACCACGCCACGTTGCCTGACAACGGGCCACAACTCCTCATAAAGAGACAGCAACCA
GGATTTATACAAGGAGGAGAAAATGAAAGCCATACGGGAAGCAATAGCATGATACAAAGGCATTAAAGCA
GCGTATCCACATAGCGTAAAAGGAGCAACATAGTTAAGAATACCAGTCAATCTTTCACAAATTTTGTAAT
CCAGAGGTTGATTGTCGACTCTAGACTCGACTCTAGAGGATCCCCCTGTTCCACCTCTTGAAGGCTATGT
AGGCCACAAGGCCCACAACCACAGCAGCCAGGATGGAGCAATAGACAGGGATGAGGTTGTCGGTGGTGCC
TCGGGTCACCACGGGCTGGGAGCTGCCCATCACTGTGGTCACCACACCTGCCACCGTGCTGGCTATGAGG
TCTTGTTCTGGAGGTGCCTCAGGCTCCTGGGTGCTGGGGGCTGTGCTGTCCGAGCCCTCTGGGGGTGTGG
ACCGTGTAATCCAACGGCCAGGGATCTCCTCGCACTCGGCGTCGGCCCAGCGTGTGCACTCGCGGAGCTG
GCGCTCGGTGTCCTCGCACACGGTGCAGGGCAGGCACGGGTCCACGTGGTTGGCCTCGTCGGAATACGTG
CCGTCGGGGCACTCCTCGCACACGGTGTTCTGCTTGTCCTGGCAGGAGAACACGAGGCCCGAGCCCGCCT
CGCACACGCGGCACGCCTCGCAGCGCCCAGTCGTCTCATCCTGGTAGTAGCCGTAGGCGCAGCGGCACAC
GGCGTCGTCGGCCTCCACGCACGGCGCCGACATGCTCTGGAGCCCCACGCACTCGGTGCACGGCTTGCAC
GGCTCGGTCGCGCTCACCACGTCGGAGAACGTCACGCTGTCCAGGCAGGGCTCACACACGGTCTGGTTGG
CTCCACAAGGCTGGGCCACACCCTCGCCCAGGTTGCAGGCTTTGCAGCACTCACCGCTGTGTGTGTACAG
GCCTGTGGGGCATGCCTCCTTGGCACCTCCAAGGGACACCCCCAGAAGCAGCAACAGCAGCAGGCGCGGC
CCGTCCATGGCGCGGCCGGTGGCACCTGCCCCCATCGCCCGCCTCCCGCGGCAGCGCTCGACTTCCAGCT
CGGTCCGCTTTGCGGACTGATGGGGCTGCGCTGCGCTGCGCTCCAGCGCCCCCCCTGCCCGCCGGAGCTG
GCCGCGGCCCGAATTCCTGCAGCCCGGGGGATCCCCCTGGGGAGAGAGGTCGGTGATTCGGTCAACGAGG
GAGCCGACTGCCGACGTGCGCTCCGGAGGCTTGCAGAATGCGGAACACCGCGCGGGCAGGAACAGGGCCC
ACACTACCGCCCCACACCCCGCCTCCCGCACCGCCCCTTCCCGGCCGCTGCTCTCGGCGCGCCCTGCTGA
GCAGCCGCTATTGGCCACAGCCCATCGCGGTCGGCGCGCTGCCATTGCTCCCTGGCGCTGTCCGTCTGCG
AGGGTACTAGTGAGACGTGCGGCTTCCGTTTGTCACGTCCGGCACGCCGCGAACCGCAAGGAACCTTCCC
GACTTAGGGGCGGAGCAGGAAGCGTCGCCGGGGGGCCCACAAGGGTAGCGGCGAAGATCCGGGTGACGCT
GCGAACGGACGTGAAGAATGTGCGAGACCCAGGGTCGGCGCCGCTGCGTTTCCCGGAACCACGCCCAGAG
CAGCCGCGTCCCTGCGCAAACCCAGGGCTGCCTTGGAAAAGGCGCAACCCCAACCCCGTGGAATTCGATA
TCAAGCTTCTCGAGGGTAGGCGTGTACGGTGGGAGGCCTATATAAGCAGAGCTCGTTTAGTGAACCGTCA
GATCGCCTGGAGACGCCATCCACGCTGTTTTGACCTCCATAGAAGACACCGGGACCGATCCAGCCTCCGC
GGAATTCACCATGGTGAGCAAGGGCGAGGAGCTGTTCACCGGGGTGGTGCCCATCCTGGTCGAGCTGGAC
GGCGACGTAAACGGCCACAAGTTCAGCGTGTCCGGCGAGGGCGAGGGCGATGCCACCTACGGCAAGCTGA
CCCTGAAGTTCATCTGCACCACCGGCAAGCTGCCCGTGCCCTGGCCCACCCTCGTGACCACCCTGACCTA
CGGCGTGCAGTGCTTCAGCCGCTACCCCGACCACATGAAGCAGCACGACTTCTTCAAGTCCGCCATGCCC
GAAGGCTACGTCCAGGAGCGCACCATCTTCTTCAAGGACGACGGCAACTACAAGACCCGCGCCGAGGTGA
AGTTCGAGGGCGACACCCTGGTGAACCGCATCGAGCTGAAGGGCATCGACTTCAAGGAGGACGGCAACAT
CCTGGGGCACAAGCTGGAGTACAACTACAACAGCCACAACGTCTATATCATGGCCGACAAGCAGAAGAAC
GGCATCAAGGTGAACTTCAAGATCCGCCACAACATCGAGGACGGCAGCGTGCAGCTCGCCGACCACTACC
AGCAGAACACCCCCATCGGCGACGGCCCCGTGCTGCTGCCCGACAACCACTACCTGAGCACCCAGTCCGC
CCTGAGCAAAGACCCCAACGAGAAGCGCGATCACATGGTCCTGCTGGAGTTCGTGACCGCCGCCGGGATC
ACTCTCGGCATGGACGAGCTGTACAAGTAAAGCGGCCGCGTCGAGAGATGGGGGAGGCTAACTGAGCTAG
CCTACCTGCACTGTAAGCACTTTGACCGGTACTAGCTTAGTCATGCACCGGGCTGCAGGAATTCGATGAC
AGGCGCAGCTTCCGAGGGATTTGAGATCCAGACATGATAAGATACATTGATGAGTTTGGACAAACCAAAA
CTAGAATGCAGTGAAAAAAATGCCTTATTTGTGAAATTTGTGATGCTATTGCCTTATTTGTAACCATTAT
AAGCTGCAATAAACAAGTTAACAACAACAATTGCATTCATTTTATGTTTCAGGTTCAGGGGGAGGTGTGG
GAGGTTTTTTAAAGCAAGTAAAACCTCTACAAATGTGGTATGGCTGATTATGATCAGATCTCTCGAGGCT
AGTCTCGTGATCGATAAAATTTTGAATTTTTGTAATTTGTTTTTGTAATTCTTTAGTTTGTATGTCTGTT
GCTATTATGTCTACTATTCTTTCCCCTGCACTGTACCCCCCAATCCCCCCTTTTCTTTTAAAAGTTAACC
GATACCGTCGAGATCCGTTCACTAATCGAATGGATCTGTCTCTGTCTCTCTCTCCACCTTCTTCTTCTAT
TCCTTCGGGCCTGTCGGGTCCCCTCGGGGTTGGGAGGTGGGTCTGAAACGATAATGGTGAATATCCCTGC
CTAACTCTATTCACTATAGAAAGTACAGCAAAAACTATTCTTAAACCTACCAAGCCTCCTACTATCATTA
TGAATAATTTTATATACCACAGCCAATTTGTTATGTTAAACCAATTCCACAAACTTGCCCATTTATCTAA
TTCCAATAATTCTTGTTCATTCTTTTCTTGCTGGTTTTGCGATTCTTCAATTAAGGAGTGTATTAAGCTT
GTGTAATTGTTAATTTCTCTGTCCCACTCCATCCAGGTCGTGTGATTCCAAATCTGTTCCAGAGATTTAT
TACTCCAACTAGCATTCCAAGGCACAGCAGTGGTGCAAATGAGTTTTCCAGAGCAACCCCAAATCCCCAG
GAGCTGTTGATCCTTTAGGTATCTTTCCACAGCCAGGATTCTTGCCTGGAGCTGCTTGATGCCCCAGACT
GTGAGTTGCAACAGATGCTGTTGCGCCTCAATAGCCCTCAGCAAATTGTTCTGCTGCTGCACTATACCAG
ACAATAATTGTCTGGCCTGTACCGTCAGCGTCATTGACGCTGCGCCCATAGTGCTTCCTGCTGCTCCCAA
GAACCCAAGGAACAAAGCTCCTATTCCCACTGCTCTTTTTTCTCTCTGCACCACTCTTCTCTTTGCCTTG
GTGGGTGCTACTCCTAATGGTTCAATTTTTACTACTTTATATTTATATAATTCACTTCTCCAATTGTCCC
TCATATCTCCTCCTCCAGGTCTGAAGATCAGCGGCCGCTTGCTGTGCGGTGGTCTTACTTTTGTTTTGCT
CTTCCTCTATCTTGTCTAAAGCTTCCTTGGTGTCTTTTATCTCTATCCTTTGATGCACACAATAGAGGGT
TGCTACTGTATTATATAATGATCTAAGTTCTTCTGATCCTGTCTGAAGGGATGGTTGTAGCTGTCCCAGT
ATTTGTCTACAGCCTTCTGATGTTTCTAACAGGCCAGGATTAACTGCGAATCGTTCTAGCTCCCTGCTTG
CCCATACTATATGTTTTAATTTATATTTTTTCTTTCCCCCTGGCCTTAACCGAATTTTTTCCCATCGCGA
TCTAATTCTCCCCCGCTTAATACTGACGCTCTCGCACCCATCTCTCTCCTTCTAGCCTCCGCTAGTCAAA
ATTTTTGGCGTACTCACCAGTCGCCGCCCCTCGCCTCTTGCCGTGCGCGCTTCAGCAAGCCGAGTCCTGC
GTCGAGAGAGCTCCTCTGGTTTCCCTTTCGCTTTCAAGTCCCTGTTCGGGCGCCACTGCTAGAGATTTTC
CACACTGACTAAAAGGGTCTGAGGGATCTCTAGTTACCAGAGTCACACAACAGACGGGCACACACTACTT
GAAGCACTCAAGGCAAGCTTTATTGAGGCTTAAGCAGTGGGTTCCCTAGTTAGCCAGAGAGCTCCCAGGC
TCAGATCTGGTCTAACCAGAGAGACCCCGGTTCACTAAACGAGCTCTGCTTATATAGACCTCCCACCGTA
CACGCCTACCGCCCATTTGCGTCAATGGGGCGGAGTTGTTACGACATTTTGGAAAGTCCCGTTGATTTTG
GTGCCAAAACAAACTCCCATTGACGTCAATGGGGTGGAGACTTGGAAATCCCCGTGAGTCAAACCGCTAT
CCACGCCCATTGATGTACTGCCAAAACCGCATCACCATGGTAATAGCGATGACTAATACGTAGATGTACT
GCCAAGTAGGAAAGTCCCATAAGGTCATGTACTGGGCATAATGCCAGGCGGGCCATTTACCGTCATTGAC
GTCAATAGGGGGCGTACTTGGCATATGATACACTTGATGTACTGCCAAGTGGGCAGTTTACCGTAAATAC
TCCACCCATTGACGTCAATGGAAAGTCCCTATTGGCGTTACTATGGGAACATACGTCATTATTGACGTCA
ATGGGCGGGGGTCGTTGGGCGGTCAGCCAGGCGGGCCATTTACCGTAAGTTATGTAACGCGGAACTCCAT
ATATGGGCTATGAACTAATGACCCCGTAATTGATTACTATTAATAACTAGTCAATAATCAATGTCAACAT
GGCGGTAATGTTGGACATGAGCCAATATAAATGTACATATTATGATATGGATACAACGTATGCAATGGCC
AAGCTTGCAGCTCCAGCTTTTGTTCCCTTTAGTGAGGGTTAATTGCGCGCTTGGCGTAATCATGGTCATA
GCTGTTTCCTGTGTGAAATTGTTATCCGCTCACAATTCCACACAACATACGAGCCGGAAGCATAAAGTGT
AAAGCCTGGGGTGCCTAATGAGTGAGCTAACTCACATTAATTGCGTTGCGCTCACTGCCCGCTTTCCAGT
CGGGAAACCTGTCGTGCCAGCTGCATTAATGAATCGGCCAACGCGCGGGGAGAGGCGGTTTGCGTATTGG
GCGCTCTTCCGCTTCCTCGCTCACTGACTCGCTGCGCTCGGTCGTTCGGCTGCGGCGAGCGGTATCAGCT
CACTCAAAGGCGGTAATACGGTTATCCACAGAATCAGGGGATAACGCAGGAAAGAACATGTGAGCAAAAG
GCCAGCAAAAGGCCAGGAACCGTAAAAAGGCCGCGTTGCTGGCGTT
Features (pLannotate 1.2.2; 35 found; start..end, strand, type, name):
      1..589     -  rep_origin     ori: high-copy-number ColE1/pMB1/pBR322/pUC origin of replication
    760..1620    -  CDS            AmpR: β-lactamase; bla; confers resistance to ampicillin, carbenicillin, and related antibiotics
   1621..1725    -  promoter       AmpR promoter: bla
   1778..2206    -  rep_origin     f1 ori (sequence partly withheld): f1 bacteriophage origin of replication; arrow indicates direction of (+) strand synthesis
   2211..2366    -  CDS            lacZα (fragment): LacZα fragment of β-galactosidase; lacZ fragment
   2374..2392    +  promoter       T7 promoter: promoter for bacteriophage T7 RNA polymerase
   2413..2548    -  rep_origin     SV40 ori: SV40 origin of replication
   2588..2709    -  polyA_signal   SV40 poly(A) signal: SV40 polyadenylation signal
   2781..3014    -  LTR            3' LTR (ΔU3): self-inactivating 3' long terminal repeat (LTR) from HIV-1
   3016..3084    -  CDS            nef (fragment): NEF_HV1Z2 - Experimental evidence at protein level: Swiss-Prot protein existence level 1. Extracellular Nef protein targets CD4(+) T-lymphocytes for apoptosis by interacting with CXCR4 surface receptors. From Human immunodeficiency virus type 1 group M subtype D (isolate Z2/CDC-Z34) (HIV-1).
   3101..3689    -  misc_feature   WPRE: woodchuck hepatitis virus posttranscriptional regulatory element
   3703..3721    -  misc_feature   MCS (fragment): pUC18/19 multiple cloning site
   3724..4551    -  CDS            NGFR (fragment): TNR16_HUMAN - Also known as TNFRSF16. Experimental evidence at protein level: Swiss-Prot protein existence level 1. Low affinity receptor which can bind to NGF, BDNF, NTF3, and NTF4. Forms a heterodimeric receptor with SORCS2 that binds the precursor forms of NGF, BDNF and NTF3 with high affinity, and has much lower affinity for mature NGF and BDNF (PubMed:24908487). Plays an important role in differentiation and survival of specific neuronal populations during development (By similarity). Can mediate cell survival as well as cell death of neural cells. Plays a role in the inactivation of RHOA
   4666..4690    -  misc_feature   MCS (fragment): pBluescript multiple cloning site
   4693..5203    -  promoter       hPGK promoter: human phosphoglycerate kinase 1 promoter
   5206..5229    +  misc_feature   MCS (fragment): pBluescript multiple cloning site
   5231..5269    +  promoter       minimal CMV promoter: human cytomegalovirus (CMV) immediate early promoter
   5367..6086    +  CDS            EGFP: the original enhanced GFP (Yang et al., 1996) mammalian codon-optimized
   6174..6193    +  misc_feature   MCS (fragment): pBluescript multiple cloning site
   6221..6355    -  polyA_signal   SV40 poly(A) signal: SV40 polyadenylation signal
   6378..6462    -  CDS            large T antigen (fragment): large T antigen from SV40 (simian virus 40)
   6492..6609    -  misc_feature   cPPT/CTS: central polypurine tract and central termination sequence of HIV-1
   6628..6728    -  CDS            Rev (fragment): human immunodeficiency virus 1 (HIV-1) Rev protein; rev; enhances nuclear export of unspliced and incompletely spliced viral mRNAs
   7105..7338    -  misc_feature   RRE: The Rev response element (RRE) of HIV-1 allows for Rev-dependent mRNA export from the nucleus to the cytoplasm.
   7484..7847    -  CDS            HIV-1 gag (fragment): gag protein from human immunodeficiency virus 1; gag
   7831..7956    -  misc_feature   HIV-1 Ψ: packaging signal of human immunodeficiency virus type 1
   8003..8183    -  LTR            5' LTR (truncated): truncated 5' long terminal repeat (LTR) from HIV-1
   8198..8401    -  promoter       CMV promoter: human cytomegalovirus (CMV) immediate early promoter
   8402..8781    -  enhancer       CMV enhancer: human cytomegalovirus immediate early enhancer
   8882..8900    -  promoter       T3 promoter: promoter for bacteriophage T3 RNA polymerase
   8945..8961    -  protein_bind   lac operator: The lac repressor binds to the lac operator to inhibit transcription in E. coli. This inhibition can be relieved by adding lactose or isopropyl-β-D-thiogalactopyranoside (IPTG). lac repressor encoded by lacI
   8969..8999    -  promoter       lac promoter: promoter for the E. coli lac operon
   9014..9035    -  protein_bind   CAP binding site: CAP binding activates transcription in the presence of cAMP. E. coli catabolite activator protein
   9048..9140    -  CDS            lacI (fragment): lac repressor; lacI; The lac repressor binds to the lac operator to inhibit transcription in E. coli. This inhibition can be relieved by adding lactose or isopropyl-β-D-thiogalactopyranoside (IPTG).
   9142..9275    -  rep_origin     RSF ori (fragment): Plasmids containing the RSF 1030 origin of replication can be propagated in E. coli cells that contain additional plasmids with compatible origins.
