[The description below was written by a language model from this plasmid's Addgene catalogue record and pLannotate feature annotations shown in this document.]
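Description:
EGFP-miSFIT-1x is a 9.3 kb mammalian expression plasmid built on a pCCL-type self-inactivating HIV-1 lentiviral transfer backbone, itself derived from a miR-17-3p sensor vector carrying GFP and a truncated NGFR. It is propagated in E. coli through a high-copy ColE1/pUC origin with ampicillin selection (β-lactamase), and it also carries an f1 origin and an SV40 origin. The lentiviral frame consists of a CMV enhancer/promoter fused to a truncated 5' LTR, the Ψ packaging signal with a partial gag sequence, the RRE, the cPPT/CTS, a WPRE and a ΔU3 3' LTR followed by an SV40 polyadenylation signal. Together these elements allow Rev-dependent production of packageable genomic RNA and leave the integrated provirus without LTR promoter activity.

The payload is a bidirectional expression unit. A human PGK promoter drives an NGFR fragment in the same orientation as the viral genome, upstream of the WPRE. A minimal CMV promoter placed back-to-back with it drives EGFP in the opposite direction, and that transcript ends at its own SV40 poly(A) signal. According to the depositor, EGFP is under control of a miR-17 microRNA response element, so endogenous miR-17 sets the EGFP output, while NGFR serves as an internal control for normalising delivery and expression. The response element is not annotated in the feature table, though the name suggests a single copy. The stated purpose is tuning EGFP expression, as part of a system for precisely setting gene expression levels in mammalian cells.
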