Addgene plasmid #124690: EGFP-miSFIT-1x
Purpose: Tuning expression of EGFP
Depositing lab: Tudor Fulga. Depositing organization: University of Oxford. Publication: Precise tuning of gene expression levels in mammalian cells. Michaels YS, Barnkob MB, Barbosa H, Baeumler TA, Thompson MK, Andre V, Colin-York H, Fritzsche M, Gileadi U, Sheppard HM, Knapp DJHF, Milne TA, Cerundolo V, Fulga TA. Nat Commun. 2019 Feb 18;10(1):818. doi: 10.1038/s41467-019-08777-y. PubMed 30778069.
Backbone
  Vector backbone: AB.pCCL.sin.cPPT.GFP.miR-17-3p.sensor.PGK.dNGFR.WPRE
  Backbone manufacturer: Addgene: 85866
  Vector type: Mammalian Expression
Growth in bacteria
  Bacterial resistance: Ampicillin, 100 μg/mL
  Growth temperature: 37°C
  Growth strain: NEB Stable
  Copy number: Unknown
Gene/Insert
  Gene/Insert name: EGFP
  Promoter: minimal CMV
  Cloning method: Restriction Enzyme; 5′ cloning site Unknown (unknown if destroyed)
Terms and licenses: Academic/Nonprofit Terms; Industry Terms: Not Available to Industry
Depositor comments: Bi-directional expression vector driving EGFP under control of a miR-17 MRE with NGFR as an internal control
How to cite: EGFP-miSFIT-1x was a gift from Tudor Fulga (Addgene plasmid # 124690 ; http://n2t.net/addgene:124690 ; RRID:Addgene_124690)
