>Addgene plasmid #124690 | EGFP-miSFIT-1x | depositor partial sequence | sequence record 238177 | miSFIT site
GGCCTATATAAGCAGAGCTCGTTTAGTGAACCGTCAGATCGCCTGGAGACGCCATCCACGCTGTTTTGAC
CTCCATAGAAGACACCGGGACCGATCCAGCCTCCGCGGAATTCACCATGGTGAGCAAGGGCGAGGAGCTG
TTCACCGGGGTGGTGCCCATCCTGGTCGAGCTGGACGGCGACGTAAACGGCCACAAGTTCAGCGTGTCCG
GCGAGGGCGAGGGCGATGCCACCTACGGCAAGCTGACCCTGAAGTTCATCTGCACCACCGGCAAGCTGCC
CGTGCCCTGGCCCACCCTCGTGACCACCCTGACCTACGGCGTGCAGTGCTTCAGCCGCTACCCCGACCAC
ATGAAGCAGCACGACTTCTTCAAGTCCGCCATGCCCGAAGGCTACGTCCAGGAGCGCACCATCTTCTTCA
AGGACGACGGCAACTACAAGACCCGCGCCGAGGTGAAGTTCGAGGGCGACACCCTGGTGAACCGCATCGA
GCTGAAGGGCATCGACTTCAAGGAGGACGGCAACATCCTGGGGCACAAGCTGGAGTACAACTACAACAGC
CACAACGTCTATATCATGGCCGACAAGCAGAAGAACGGCATCAAGGTGAACTTCAAGATCCGCCACAACA
TCGAGGACGGCAGCGTGCAGCTCGCCGACCACTACCAGCAGAACACCCCCATCGGCGACGGCCCCGTGCT
GCTGCCCGACAACCACTACCTGAGCACCCAGTCCGCCCTGAGCAAAGACCCCAACGAGAAGCGCGATCAC
ATGGTCCTGCTGGAGTTCGTGACCGCCGCCGGGATCACTCTCGGCATGGACGAGCTGTACAAGTAAAGCG
GCCGCGTCGAGAGATGGGGGAGGCTAACTGAGCTAGCCTACCTGCACTGTAAGCACTTTGACCGGTACTA
GCTTAGTCATGCACCGGGC
